>Addgene plasmid #208434 | pKLV2-U6gRNA5(hADAR1_2g)-PGKpuro2ABFP-W | addgene full sequence | sequence record 415888 | Addgene NGS Result
GTCAATAATGACGTATGTTCCCATAGTAACGCCAATAGGGACTTTCCATTGACGTCAATGGGTGGAGTAT
TTACGGTAAACTGCCCACTTGGCAGTACATCAAGTGTATCATATGCCAAGTACGCCCCCTATTGACGTCA
ATGACGGTAAATGGCCCGCCTGGCATTATGCCCAGTACATGACCTTATGGGACTTTCCTACTTGGCAGTA
CATCTACGTATTAGTCATCGCTATTACCATGGTGATGCGGTTTTGGCAGTACATCAATGGGCGTGGATAG
CGGTTTGACTCACGGGGATTTCCAAGTCTCCACCCCATTGACGTCAATGGGAGTTTGTTTTGGCACCAAA
ATCAACGGGACTTTCCAAAATGTCGTAACAACTCCGCCCCATTGACGCAAATGGGCGGTAGGCGTGTACG
GTGGGAGGTCTATATAAGCAGCGCGTTTTGCCTGTACTGGGTCTCTCTGGTTAGACCAGATCTGAGCCTG
GGAGCTCTCTGGCTAACTAGGGAACCCACTGCTTAAGCCTCAATAAAGCTTGCCTTGAGTGCTTCAAGTA
GTGTGTGCCCGTCTGTTGTGTGACTCTGGTAACTAGAGATCCCTCAGACCCTTTTAGTCAGTGTGGAAAA
TCTCTAGCAGTGGCGCCCGAACAGGGACTTGAAAGCGAAAGGGAAACCAGAGGAGCTCTCTCGACGCAGG
ACTCGGCTTGCTGAAGCGCGCACGGCAAGAGGCGAGGGGCGGCGACTGGTGAGTACGCCAAAAATTTTGA
CTAGCGGAGGCTAGAAGGAGAGAGATGGGTGCGAGAGCGTCAGTATTAAGCGGGGGAGAATTAGATCGCG
ATGGGAAAAAATTCGGTTAAGGCCAGGGGGAAAGAAAAAATATAAATTAAAACATATAGTATGGGCAAGC
AGGGAGCTAGAACGATTCGCAGTTAATCCTGGCCTGTTAGAAACATCAGAAGGCTGTAGACAAATACTGG
GACAGCTACAACCATCCCTTCAGACAGGATCAGAAGAACTTAGATCATTATATAATACAGTAGCAACCCT
CTATTGTGTGCATCAAAGGATAGAGATAAAAGACACCAAGGAAGCTTTAGACAAGATAGAGGAAGAGCAA
AACAAAAGTAAGACCACCGCACAGCAAGCGGCCGGCCGCGCTGATCTTCAGACCTGGAGGAGGAGATATG
AGGGACAATTGGAGAAGTGAATTATATAAATATAAAGTAGTAAAAATTGAACCATTAGGAGTAGCACCCA
CCAAGGCAAAGAGAAGAGTGGTGCAGAGAGAAAAAAGAGCAGTGGGAATAGGAGCTTTGTTCCTTGGGTT
CTTGGGAGCAGCAGGAAGCACTATGGGCGCAGCGTCAATGACGCTGACGGTACAGGCCAGACAATTATTG
TCTGGTATAGTGCAGCAGCAGAACAATTTGCTGAGGGCTATTGAGGCGCAACAGCATCTGTTGCAACTCA
CAGTCTGGGGCATCAAGCAGCTCCAGGCAAGAATCCTGGCTGTGGAAAGATACCTAAAGGATCAACAGCT
CCTGGGGATTTGGGGTTGCTCTGGAAAACTCATTTGCACCACTGCTGTGCCTTGGAATGCTAGTTGGAGT
AATAAATCTCTGGAACAGATTTGGAATCACACGACCTGGATGGAGTGGGACAGAGAAATTAACAATTACA
CAAGCTTAATACACTCCTTAATTGAAGAATCGCAAAACCAGCAAGAAAAGAATGAACAAGAATTATTGGA
ATTAGATAAATGGGCAAGTTTGTGGAATTGGTTTAACATAACAAATTGGCTGTGGTATATAAAATTATTC
ATAATGATAGTAGGAGGCTTGGTAGGTTTAAGAATAGTTTTTGCTGTACTTTCTATAGTGAATAGAGTTA
GGCAGGGATATTCACCATTATCGTTTCAGACCCACCTCCCAACCCCGAGGGGACCCGACAGGCCCGAAGG
AATAGAAGAAGAAGGTGGAGAGAGAGACAGAGACAGATCCATTCGATTAGTGAACGGATCGGCACTGCGT
GCGCCAATTCTGCAGACAAATGGCAGTATTCATCCACAATTTTAAAAGAAAAGGGGGGATTGGGGGGTAC
AGTGCAGGGGAAAGAATAGTAGACATAATAGCAACAGACATACAAACTAAAGAATTACAAAAACAAATTA
CAAAAATTCAAAATTTTCGGGTTTATTACAGGGACAGCAGAGATCCAGTTTGGTTAGTACCGGGCCCTAC
GCGTCCAAGGTCGGGCAGGAAGAGGGCCTATTTCCCATGATTCCTTCATATTTGCATATACGATACAAGG
CTGTTAGAGAGATAATTAGAATTAATTTGACTGTAAACACAAAGATATTAGTACAAAATACGTGACGTAG
AAAGTAATAATTTCTTGGGTAGTTTGCAGTTTTAAAATTATGTTTTAAAATGGACTATCATATGCTTACC
GTAACTTGAAAGTATTTCGATTTCTTGGCTTTATATATCTTGTGGAAAGGACGAAACACCGGATAGCCAT
GCTGAGCCACGTTTAAGAGCTATGCTGGAAACAGCATAGCAAGTTTAAATAAGGCTAGTCCGTTATCAAC
TTGAAAAAGTGGCACCGAGTCGGTGCTTTTTTTGGATCCAATTCTACCGGGTAGGGGAGGCGCTTTTCCC
AAGGCAGTCTGGAGCATGCGCTTTAGCAGCCCCGCTGGGCACTTGGCGCTACACAAGTGGCCTCTGGCCT
CGCACACATTCCACATCCACCGGTAGGCGCCAACCGGCTCCGTTCTTTGGTGGCCCCTTCGCGCCACCTT
CTACTCCTCCCCTAGTCAGGAAGTTCCCCCCCGCCCCGCAGCTCGCGTCGTGCAGGACGTGACAAATGGA
AGTAGCACGTCTCACTAGTCTCGTGCAGATGGACAGCACCGCTGAGCAATGGAAGCGGGTAGGCCTTTGG
GGCAGCGGCCAATAGCAGCTTTGCTCCTTCGCTTTCTGGGCTCAGAGGCTGGGAAGGGGTGGGTCCGGGG
GCGGGCTCAGGGGCGGGCTCAGGGGCGGGGCGGGCGCCCGAAGGTCCTCCGGAGGCCCGGCATTCTGCAC
GCTTCAAAAGCGCACGTCTGCCGCGCTGTTCTCCTCTTCCTCATCTCCGGGCCTTTCGACCTGCATCCAT
CTAGATCTCGAGCAGCTGAAGCTTACCATGACCGAGTACAAGCCCACGGTGCGCCTCGCCACCCGCGACG
ACGTCCCCAGGGCCGTACGCACCCTCGCCGCCGCGTTCGCCGACTACCCCGCCACGCGCCACACCGTCGA
TCCGGACCGCCACATCGAGCGGGTCACCGAGCTGCAAGAACTCTTCCTCACGCGCGTCGGGCTCGACATC
GGCAAGGTGTGGGTCGCGGACGACGGCGCCGCGGTGGCGGTCTGGACCACGCCGGAGAGCGTCGAAGCGG
GGGCGGTGTTCGCCGAGATCGGCCCGCGCATGGCCGAGTTGAGCGGTTCCCGGCTGGCCGCGCAGCAACA
GATGGAAGGCCTCCTGGCGCCGCACCGGCCCAAGGAGCCCGCGTGGTTCCTGGCCACCGTCGGCGTCTCG
CCCGACCACCAGGGCAAGGGTCTGGGCAGCGCCGTCGTGCTCCCCGGAGTGGAGGCGGCCGAGCGCGCCG
GGGTGCCCGCCTTCCTGGAGACCTCCGCGCCCCGCAACCTCCCCTTCTACGAGCGGCTCGGCTTCACCGT
CACCGCCGACGTCGAGGTGCCCGAAGGACCGCGCACCTGGTGCATGACCCGCAAGCCCGGTGCCGGCGGC
GGGTCCGGAGGAGAGGGCAGAGGAAGTCTCCTAACATGCGGTGACGTGGAGGAGAATCCTGGCCCAATGA
GCGAGCTGATTAAGGAGAACATGCACATGAAGCTGTACATGGAGGGCACCGTGGACAACCATCACTTCAA
GTGCACATCCGAGGGCGAAGGCAAGCCCTACGAGGGCACCCAGACCATGAGAATCAAGGTGGTCGAGGGC
GGCCCTCTCCCCTTCGCCTTCGACATCCTGGCTACTAGCTTCCTCTACGGCAGCAAGACCTTCATCAACC
ACACCCAGGGCATCCCCGACTTCTTCAAGCAGTCCTTCCCTGAGGGCTTCACATGGGAGAGAGTCACCAC
ATACGAGGACGGGGGCGTGCTGACCGCTACCCAGGACACCAGCCTCCAGGACGGCTGCCTCATCTACAAC
GTCAAGATCAGAGGGGTGAACTTCACATCCAACGGCCCTGTGATGCAGAAGAAAACACTCGGCTGGGAGG
CCTTCACCGAGACGCTGTACCCCGCTGACGGCGGCCTGGAAGGCAGAAACGACATGGCCCTGAAGCTCGT
GGGCGGGAGCCATCTGATCGCAAACATCAAGACCACATATAGATCCAAGAAACCCGCTAAGAACCTCAAG
ATGCCTGGCGTCTACTATGTGGACTACAGACTGGAAAGAATCAAGGAGGCCAACAACGAGACCTACGTCG
AGCAGCACGAGGTGGCAGTGGCCAGATACTGCGACCTCCCTAGCAAACTGGGGCACAAGCTTAATTGAGC
GGCCGCTCAACCTCTGGATTACAAAATTTGTGAAAGATTGACTGGTATTCTTAACTATGTTGCTCCTTTT
ACGCTATGTGGATACGCTGCTTTAATGCCTTTGTATCATGCTATTGCTTCCCGTATGGCTTTCATTTTCT
CCTCCTTGTATAAATCCTGGTTGCTGTCTCTTTATGAGGAGTTGTGGCCCGTTGTCAGGCAACGTGGCGT
GGTGTGCACTGTGTTTGCTGACGCAACCCCCACTGGTTGGGGCATTGCCACCACCTGTCAGCTCCTTTCC
GGGACTTTCGCTTTCCCCCTCCCTATTGCCACGGCGGAACTCATCGCCGCCTGCCTTGCCCGCTGCTGGA
CAGGGGCTCGGCTGTTGGGCACTGACAATTCCGTGGTGTTGTCGGGGAAATCATCGTCCTTTCCTTGGCT
GCTCGCCTGTGTTGCCACCTGGATTCTGCGCGGGACGTCCTTCTGCTACGTCCCTTCGGCCCTCAATCCA
GCGGACCTTCCTTCCCGCGGCCTGCTGCCGGCTCTGCGGCCTCTTCCGCGTCTACGCCTTCGCCCTCAGA
CGAGTCGGATCTCCCTTTGGGCCGCCTCCCCGCAGGTACCTTTAAGACCAATGACTTACAAGGCAGCTGT
AGATCTTAGCCACTTTTTAAAAGAAAAGGGGGGACTGGAAGGGCTAATTCACTCCCAAAGAAGTCAAGAT
CTGCTTTTTGCCTGTACTGGGTCTCTCTGGTTAGACCAGAGTCTCTCTGGTTAGACCAGATCTGAGCCTG
GGAGCTCTCTGGCTAACTAGGGAACCCACTGCTTAAGCCTCAATAAAGCTTGCCTTGAGTGCTTCAAGTA
GTGTGTGCCCGTCTGTTGTGTGACTCTGGTAACTAGAGATCCCTCAGACCCTTTTAGTCAGTGTGGAAAA
TCTCTAGCAGTTTAAACCCGCTGATCAGCCTCGACTGTGCCTTCTAGTTGCCAGCCATCTGTTGTTTGCC
CCTCCCCCGTGCCTTCCTTGACCCTGGAAGGTGCCACTCCCACTGTCCTTTCCTAATAAAATGAGGAAAT
TGCATCGCATTGTCTGAGTAGGTGTCATTCTATTCTGGGGGGTGGGGTGGGGCAGGACAGCAAGGGGGAG
GATTGGGAAGTCAATAGCAGGCATGCTGGGGATGCGGTGGGCTCTATGGGCGGCCGTTAATTAAGCTTTT
GTTCCCTTTAGTGAGGGTTAATTGCGCGCTTGGCGTAATCATGGTCATAGCTGTTTCCTGTGTGAAATTG
TTATCCGCTCACAATTCCACACAACATACGAGCCGGGAGCATAAAGTGTAAAGCCTGGGGTGCCTAATGA
GTGAGCTAACTCACATTAATTGCGTTGCGCTCACTGCCCGCTTTCCAGTCGGGAAACCTGTCGTGCCAGC
TGCATTAATGAATCGGCCAACGCGCGGGGAGAGGCGGTTTGCGTATTGGGCGCTCTTCCGCTTCCTCGCT
CACTGACTCGCTGCGCTCGGTCGTTCGGCTGCGGCGAGCGGTATCAGCTCACTCAAAGGCGGTAATACGG
TTATCCACAGAATCAGGGGATAACGCAGGAAAGAACATGTGAGCAAAAGGCCAGCAAAAGGCCAGGAACC
GTAAAAAGGCCGCGTTGCTGGCGTTTTTCCATAGGCTCCGCCCCCCTGACGAGCATCACAAAAATCGACG
CTCAAGTCAGAGGTGGCGAAACCCGACAGGACTATAAAGATACCAGGCGTTTCCCCCTGGAAGCTCCCTC
GTGCGCTCTCCTGTTCCGACCCTGCCGCTTACCGGATACCTGTCCGCCTTTCTCCCTTCGGGAAGCGTGG
CGCTTTCTCATAGCTCACGCTGTAGGTATCTCAGTTCGGTGTAGGTCGTTCGCTCCAAGCTGGGCTGTGT
GCACGAACCCCCCGTTCAGCCCGACCGCTGCGCCTTATCCGGTAACTATCGTCTTGAGTCCAACCCGGTA
AGACACGACTTATCGCCACTGGCAGCAGCCACTGGTAACAGGATTAGCAGAGCGAGGTATGTAGGCGGTG
CTACAGAGTTCTTGAAGTGGTGGCCTAACTACGGCTACACTAGAAGAACAGTATTTGGTATCTGCGCTCT
GCTGAAGCCAGTTACCTTCGGAAAAAGAGTTGGTAGCTCTTGATCCGGCAAACAAACCACCGCTGGTAGC
GGTGGTTTTTTTGTTTGCAAGCAGCAGATTACGCGCAGAAAAAAAGGATCTCAAGAAGATCCTTTGATCT
TTTCTACGGGGTCTGACGCTCAGTGGAACGAAAACTCACGTTAAGGGATTTTGGTCATGAGATTATCAAA
AAGGATCTTCACCTAGATCCTTTTAAATTAAAAATGAAGTTTTAAATCAATCTAAAGTATATATGAGTAA
ACTTGGTCTGACAGTTACCAATGCTTAATCAGTGAGGCACCTATCTCAGCGATCTGTCTATTTCGTTCAT
CCATAGTTGCCTGACTCCCCGTCGTGTAGATAACTACGATACGGGAGGGCTTACCATCTGGCCCCAGTGC
TGCAATGATACCGCGAGACCCACGCTCACCGGCTCCAGATTTATCAGCAATAAACCAGCCAGCCGGAAGG
GCCGAGCGCAGAAGTGGTCCTGCAACTTTATCCGCCTCCATCCAGTCTATTAATTGTTGCCGGGAAGCTA
GAGTAAGTAGTTCGCCAGTTAATAGTTTGCGCAACGTTGTTGCCATTGCTACAGGCATCGTGGTGTCACG
CTCGTCGTTTGGTATGGCTTCATTCAGCTCCGGTTCCCAACGATCAAGGCGAGTTACATGATCCCCCATG
TTGTGCAAAAAAGCGGTTAGCTCCTTCGGTCCTCCGATCGTTGTCAGAAGTAAGTTGGCCGCAGTGTTAT
CACTCATGGTTATGGCAGCACTGCATAATTCTCTTACTGTCATGCCATCCGTAAGATGCTTTTCTGTGAC
TGGTGAGTACTCAACCAAGTCATTCTGAGAATAGTGTATGCGGCGACCGAGTTGCTCTTGCCCGGCGTCA
ATACGGGATAATACCGCGCCACATAGCAGAACTTTAAAAGTGCTCATCATTGGAAAACGTTCTTCGGGGC
GAAAACTCTCAAGGATCTTACCGCTGTTGAGATCCAGTTCGATGTAACCCACTCGTGCACCCAACTGATC
TTCAGCATCTTTTACTTTCACCAGCGTTTCTGGGTGAGCAAAAACAGGAAGGCAAAATGCCGCAAAAAAG
GGAATAAGGGCGACACGGAAATGTTGAATACTCATACTCTTCCTTTTTCAATATTATTGAAGCATTTATC
AGGGTTATTGTCTCATGAGCGGATACATATTTGAATGTATTTAGAAAAATAAACAAATAGGGGTTCCGCG
CACATTTCCCCGAAAAGTGCCACCTAAATTGTAAGCGTTAATATTTTGTTAAAATTCGCGTTAAATTTTT
GTTAAATCAGCTCATTTTTTAACCAATAGGCCGAAATCGGCAAAATCCCTTATAAATCAAAAGAATAGAC
CGAGATAGGGT
[37 nt withheld, positions 8062-8098]
AAAGAACGTGGACTCCAACGTCAAAGG
[49 nt withheld, positions 8126-8174]
T
[91 nt withheld, positions 8176-8266]
G
[124 nt withheld, positions 8268-8391]
CCCATTCGCCATTCAGGCTGCGCAACTGTTGGGAAGGGCGATCGGTGCGGGCCTCTTCGCTATTACGCCA
GCTGGCGAAAGGGGGATGTGCTGCAAGGCGATTAAGTTGGGTAACGCCAGGGTTTTCCCAGTCACGACGT
TGTAAAACGACGGCCAGTGAGCGCGCGTAATACGACTCACTATAGGGCGAATTGACTAGTACATAACTTA
CGGTAAATGGCCCGCCTGGCTGACCGCCCAACGACCCCCGCCCATTGAC
Features (pLannotate 1.2.2; 28 found; start..end, strand, type, name):
    242..441     +  promoter       CMV promoter: human cytomegalovirus (CMV) immediate early promoter
    459..639     +  LTR            5' LTR (truncated): truncated 5' long terminal repeat (LTR) from HIV-1
    686..811     +  misc_feature   HIV-1 Ψ: packaging signal of human immunodeficiency virus type 1
    795..1133    +  CDS            HIV-1 gag (fragment): gag protein from human immunodeficiency virus 1; gag
   1310..1543    +  misc_feature   RRE: The Rev response element (RRE) of HIV-1 allows for Rev-dependent mRNA export from the nucleus to the cytoplasm.
   1920..2020    +  CDS            Rev (fragment): human immunodeficiency virus 1 (HIV-1) Rev protein; rev; enhances nuclear export of unspliced and incompletely spliced viral mRNAs
   2070..2187    +  misc_feature   cPPT/CTS: central polypurine tract and central termination sequence of HIV-1
   2262..2502    +  promoter       U6 promoter: RNA polymerase III promoter for human U6 snRNA
   2549..2616    +  misc_RNA       tracrRNA (fragment): trans-activating CRISPR RNA for the Streptococcus pyogenes CRISPR/Cas9 system
   2639..3138    +  promoter       PGK promoter: mouse phosphoglycerate kinase 1 promoter
   3178..3774    +  CDS            PuroR (fragment): puromycin N-acetyltransferase; pac from Streptomyces; confers resistance to puromycin
   3847..4545    +  CDS            TagBFP: TagBFP is a basic (constitutively fluorescent) blue fluorescent protein published in 2008, derived from Entacmaea quadricolor. It is reported to be a very rapidly-maturing monomer with very low acid sensitivity.
   4557..5143    +  misc_feature   WPRE: woodchuck hepatitis virus posttranscriptional regulatory element
   5137..5283    +  CDS            nef (fragment): NEF_HV1LA - Experimental evidence at protein level: Swiss-Prot protein existence level 1. Extracellular Nef protein targets CD4(+) T-lymphocytes for apoptosis by interacting with CXCR4 surface receptors. From Human immunodeficiency virus type 1 group M subtype B (isolate Lai) (HIV-1).
   5291..5469    +  LTR            5' LTR (truncated): truncated 5' long terminal repeat (LTR) from HIV-1
   5495..5606    +  polyA_signal   bGH poly(A) signal: bovine growth hormone polyadenylation signal
   5745..5763    -  promoter       T3 promoter: promoter for bacteriophage T3 RNA polymerase
   5808..5824    -  protein_bind   lac operator: The lac repressor binds to the lac operator to inhibit transcription in E. coli. This inhibition can be relieved by adding lactose or isopropyl-β-D-thiogalactopyranoside (IPTG). lac repressor encoded by lacI
   5832..5862    -  promoter       lac promoter: promoter for the E. coli lac operon
   5877..5898    -  protein_bind   CAP binding site: CAP binding activates transcription in the presence of cAMP. E. coli catabolite activator protein
   5911..6003    -  CDS            lacI (fragment): lac repressor; lacI; The lac repressor binds to the lac operator to inhibit transcription in E. coli. This inhibition can be relieved by adding lactose or isopropyl-β-D-thiogalactopyranoside (IPTG).
   6186..6774    -  rep_origin     ori: high-copy-number ColE1/pMB1/pBR322/pUC origin of replication
   6945..7805    -  CDS            AmpR: β-lactamase; bla; confers resistance to ampicillin, carbenicillin, and related antibiotics
   7806..7910    -  promoter       AmpR promoter: bla
   7963..8391    -  rep_origin     f1 ori (sequence partly withheld): f1 bacteriophage origin of replication; arrow indicates direction of (+) strand synthesis
   8396..8551    -  CDS            lacZα (fragment): LacZα fragment of β-galactosidase; lacZ fragment
   8559..8577    +  promoter       T7 promoter: promoter for bacteriophage T7 RNA polymerase
   8591..241     +  enhancer       CMV enhancer (across the origin): human cytomegalovirus immediate early enhancer
