[The description below was written by a language model from this plasmid's Addgene catalogue record and pLannotate feature annotations shown in this document.]
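Description:
pKLV2-U6gRNA5(hADAR1_2g)-PGKpuro2ABFP-W is a lentiviral CRISPR guide RNA vector of about 8.65 kb, built on the pKLV2-U6gRNA5(BbsI)-PGKpuro2ABFP-W backbone and carrying a single guide directed against the human ADAR (ADAR1) gene. In bacteria it is maintained through a high-copy ColE1/pUC-type origin with ampicillin selection by β-lactamase. An f1 origin and remnants of a lac/lacZα cloning region flanked by T7 and T3 promoters are also present. The viral portion has a third-generation-style layout. A CMV enhancer/promoter is fused to a truncated HIV-1 5' LTR to drive genomic RNA production in packaging cells, followed by the Ψ packaging signal with a gag fragment, the RRE for Rev-dependent nuclear export, and the cPPT/CTS. A truncated 3' LTR and a bGH polyadenylation signal close the transfer cassette.

Two expression units sit between the LTRs. The guide was cloned into BbsI sites that were destroyed in the process, placing it between an RNA polymerase III promoter and a Streptococcus pyogenes tracrRNA-derived scaffold. The catalogue lists this promoter as "human U8", but both the plasmid name and the annotated sequence indicate the human U6 promoter. Downstream, the mouse PGK promoter drives puromycin N-acetyltransferase joined to TagBFP, by a 2A peptide according to the plasmid name, and a WPRE enhances expression. Transduced cells can therefore be selected with puromycin or tracked and sorted by blue fluorescence. The vector encodes no Cas9, so the nuclease must be supplied separately. Its recorded use is ADAR1 targeting in human cells, and the associated publication examines dependence of oral squamous cell carcinoma on ADAR1.
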