Addgene plasmid #208434: pKLV2-U6gRNA5(hADAR1_2g)-PGKpuro2ABFP-W
Purpose: Lentiviral gRNA plasmid targeting human ADAR1 gene, co-expression of BFP tag
Depositing lab: Sok Ching Cheong. Depositing organization: Cancer Research Malaysia. Publication: Interferon-Inducible ADAR1 p150 Is Essential for the Survival of Oral Squamous Cell Carcinoma. Yee PS, Chai AWY, Yee SM, Ooi S, Tan YH, Garnett MJ, Ng SK, Cheong SC. Mol Carcinog. 2025 Jun;64(6):1066-1077. doi: 10.1002/mc.23910. Epub 2025 Mar 26. PubMed 40135601.
Backbone
  Vector backbone: pKLV2-U6gRNA5(BbsI)-PGKpuro2ABFP-W
  Backbone size w/o insert (bp): 8648
  Vector type: Mammalian Expression, Lentiviral, CRISPR
  Selectable markers: Puromycin ; BFP
Growth in bacteria
  Bacterial resistance: Ampicillin, 100 μg/mL
  Growth temperature: 37°C
  Growth strain: NEB Stable
  Copy number: Unknown
Gene/Insert
  Gene/Insert name: ADAR1
  gRNA/shRNA sequence: GGATAGCCATGCTGAGCCAC
  Species: H. sapiens (human)
  Mutation: N/A
  Entrez Gene: ADAR (a.k.a. ADAR1, AGS6, DRADA, DSH, DSRAD, G1P1, IFI-4, IFI4, K88DSRBP, P136)
  Promoter: human U8
  Cloning method: Restriction Enzyme; 5′ cloning site BbsI (destroyed during cloning); 3′ cloning site BbsI (destroyed during cloning)
  Sequencing primers: 5′ AGATAATTAGAATTAATTTGACTG
Terms and licenses: Academic/Nonprofit Terms; Industry Terms: Not Available to Industry
Depositor comments: Used BbsI enzyme to clone in gRNA targeting gene of interest.
How to cite: pKLV2-U6gRNA5(hADAR1_2g)-PGKpuro2ABFP-W was a gift from Sok Ching Cheong (Addgene plasmid # 208434 ; http://n2t.net/addgene:208434 ; RRID:Addgene_208434)
